Addgene plasmid #106922: pUASattB-PKA-SPARK
Purpose: Express PKA-SPARK, an activity reporter of protein kinase A in Drosophila
Depositing lab: Xiaokun Shu. Depositing organization: University of California, San Francisco (UCSF). Publication: Visualizing Dynamics of Cell Signaling In Vivo with a Phase Separation-Based Kinase Reporter. Zhang Q, Huang H, Lu Q, Wu R, Chung CI, Zhang SQ, Torra J, Schepis A, Coughlin SR, Kornberg TB, Shu X. Mol Cell. 2018 Jan 3. pii: S1097-2765(17)30936-X. doi: 10.1016/j.molcel.2017.12.008. PubMed 29307513.
Backbone
  Vector backbone: pUAST
  Vector type: Insect Expression
Growth in bacteria
  Bacterial resistance: Ampicillin, 100 μg/mL
  Growth temperature: 37°C
  Growth strain: DH5alpha
  Copy number: Unknown
Gene/Insert
  Gene/Insert name: PKA-SPARK
Terms and licenses: Academic/Nonprofit Terms; Industry Terms: Not Available to Industry
How to cite: pUASattB-PKA-SPARK was a gift from Xiaokun Shu (Addgene plasmid # 106922 ; http://n2t.net/addgene:106922 ; RRID:Addgene_106922)
