[The description below was written by a language model from this plasmid's Addgene catalogue record and pLannotate feature annotations shown in this document.]
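Description:
pUASattB-PKA-SPARK is a Drosophila transgenesis and expression plasmid, catalogued on a pUAST backbone as an insect expression vector, that carries PKA-SPARK, a reporter of protein kinase A activity. In E. coli it is maintained through a high-copy ColE1/pUC-type origin and selected with ampicillin via the β-lactamase gene. An f1 origin and remnants of a cloning-vector lac region (lacZα fragment, lac promoter/operator, T3 and T7 promoters) are also present. For the fly, the plasmid provides a φC31 integrase attB site for site-specific insertion into attP landing sites, and a mini-white gene as the visible eye-colour marker for identifying transformants. A single loxP site lies next to mini-white.

The reporter sits downstream of five tandem Gal4-binding UAS elements and the Drosophila hsp70Bb basal promoter, so it is expressed only where a Gal4 driver is active, giving tissue-specific control through the Gal4/UAS system. Transcripts are processed using the SV40 small t intron and SV40 polyadenylation signal; the T-antigen and NLS annotations in that region are fragments of this 3′ cassette rather than intended coding parts. In the sequencing-derived record, the insert region contains two EGFP coding sequences and a fragment matching yeast RAD53, which suggests a two-part, EGFP-tagged design. The record does not state the kinase substrate sequence, any multimerisation tags, or how the two parts are linked. In the depositor's sequence, which differs slightly in length, the same region is labelled as a cEGFP fragment and GCaMP2, probably a match driven by shared GFP sequence. The associated publication title describes a phase separation-based kinase reporter, and the construct is intended for visualising PKA signalling in flies.
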