Features (pLannotate 1.2.2; 25 found; start..end, strand, type, name):
      4..432     +  rep_origin     f1 ori (sequence partly withheld): f1 bacteriophage origin of replication; arrow indicates direction of (+) strand synthesis
    463..620     -  CDS            lacZα (fragment): LacZα fragment of β-galactosidase; lacZ fragment
    623..641     +  promoter       T7 promoter: promoter for bacteriophage T7 RNA polymerase
    666..4802    +  gene           mini-white: white; This modified version of the white gene lacks part of the first intron.
   4809..4842    -  protein_bind   loxP: Cre-mediated recombination occurs in the 8-bp core sequence (GCATACAT). Cre recombinase
   4855..4876    -  misc_feature   MCS (fragment): pUC18/19 multiple cloning site
   4875..4969    +  protein_bind   5X UAS: five tandem copies of the "ScaI site" 17-mer CGGAGTACTGTCCTCCG, an upstream activating sequence (UAS) that efficiently binds yeast Gal4 (Webster et al., 1988; Pfeiffer et al., 2010) GAL4
   4988..5226    +  promoter       hsp70 promoter: Drosophila melanogaster hsp70Bb promoter
   5295..5774    +  CDS            cEGFP (fragment): cEGFP is a basic (constitutively fluorescent) green fluorescent protein published in 2008, derived from Aequorea victoria.
   5787..7484    +  CDS            GCaMP2: GCaMP2 is a basic (constitutively fluorescent) green fluorescent protein published in 2006, derived from Aequorea victoria.
   7732..7806    +  CDS            small t antigen (fragment): SV40 (simian virus 40) small t antigen
   7808..7873    +  intron         small t intron: SV40 (simian virus 40) small t antigen intron
   8003..8023    +  CDS            SV40 NLS: nuclear localization signal of SV40 (simian virus 40) large T antigen
   8030..8164    +  CDS            LT_POVHA (fragment): Protein inferred from homology: Swiss-Prot protein existence level 3. Isoform large T antigen is a key early protein essential for both driving viral replication and inducing cellular transformation. Plays a role in viral genome replication by driving entry of quiescent cells into the cell cycle and by autoregulating the synthesis of viral early mRNA. Displays highly oncogenic activities by corrupting the host cellular checkpoint mechanisms that guard cell division and the transcription, replication, and repair of DNA. Participates in the modulation of cellular gene expression preceeding viral
   8189..8272    +  CDS            large T antigen (fragment): large T antigen from SV40 (simian virus 40)
   8295..8429    +  polyA_signal   SV40 poly(A) signal: SV40 polyadenylation signal
   8458..8527    +  protein_bind   attB: attB site for the φC31 integrase (Groth et al., 2000) phage φC31 integrase
   8746..8764    -  promoter       T3 promoter: promoter for bacteriophage T3 RNA polymerase
   8807..8829    -  protein_bind   lac operator (fragment): The lac repressor binds to the lac operator to inhibit transcription in E. coli. This inhibition can be relieved by adding lactose or isopropyl-β-D-thiogalactopyranoside (IPTG). lac repressor encoded by lacI
   8833..8863    -  promoter       lac promoter: promoter for the E. coli lac operon
   8878..8899    -  protein_bind   CAP binding site: CAP binding activates transcription in the presence of cAMP. E. coli catabolite activator protein
   8912..9004    -  CDS            lacI (fragment): lac repressor; lacI; The lac repressor binds to the lac operator to inhibit transcription in E. coli. This inhibition can be relieved by adding lactose or isopropyl-β-D-thiogalactopyranoside (IPTG).
   9187..9775    -  rep_origin     ori: high-copy-number ColE1/pMB1/pBR322/pUC origin of replication
   9946..10806   -  CDS            AmpR: β-lactamase; bla; confers resistance to ampicillin, carbenicillin, and related antibiotics
  10807..10911   -  promoter       AmpR promoter: bla
>Addgene plasmid #106922 | pUASattB-PKA-SPARK | depositor full sequence | sequence record 201708 | pUASattB-PKA-SPARK sequence 10934 bps
CTG
[124 nt withheld, positions 4-127]
C
[91 nt withheld, positions 129-219]
A
[49 nt withheld, positions 221-269]
CCTTTGACGTTGGAGTCCACGTTCTTT
[37 nt withheld, positions 297-333]
ACCCTATCTCGGTCTATTCTTTTGATTTATAAGGGATTTTGCCGATTTCGGCCTATTGGTTAAAAAATGA
GCTGATTTAACAAAAATTTAACGCGAATTTTAACAAAATATTAACGCTTACAATTTCCATTCGCCATTCA
GGCTGCGCAACTGTTGGGAAGGGCGATCGGTGCGGGCCTCTTCGCTATTACGCCAGCTGGCGAAAGGGGG
ATGTGCTGCAAGGCGATTAAGTTGGGTAACGCCAGGGTTTTCCCAGTCACGACGTTGTAAAACGACGGCC
AGTGAATTGTAATACGACTCACTATAGGGCGAATTGGGTACGTACCGGGCCCCTAGTATGTATGTAAGTT
AATAAAACCCATTTTTGCGGAAAGTAGATAAAAAAAACATTTTTTTTTTTTACTGCACTGGATATCATTG
AACTTATCTGATCAGTTTTAAATTTACTTCGATCCAAGGGTATTTGATGTACCAGGTTCTTTCGATTACC
TCTCACTCAAAATGACATTCCACTCAAAGTCAGCGCTGTTTGCCTCCTTCTCTGTCCACAGAAATATCGC
CGTCTCTTTCGCCGCTGCGTCCGCTATCTCTTTCGCCACCGTTTGTAGCGTTACGTAGCGTCAATGTCCG
CCTTCAGTTGCATTTTGTCAGCGGTTTCGTGACGAAGCTCCAAGCGGTTTACGCCATCAATTAAACACAA
AGTGCTGTGCCAAAACTCCTCTCGCTTCTTATTTTTGTTTGTTTTTTGAGTGATTGGGGTGGTGATTGGT
TTTGGGTGGGTAAGCAGGGGAAAGTGTGAAAAATCCCGGCAATGGGCCAAGAGGATCAGGAGCTATTAAT
TCGCGGAGGCAGCAAACACCCATCTGCCGAGCATCTGAACAATGTGAGTAGTACATGTGCATACATCTTA
AGTTCACTTGATCTATAGGAACTGCGATTGCAACATCAAATTGTCTGCGGCGTGAGAACTGCGACCCACA
AAAATCCCAAACCGCAATTGCACAAACAAATAGTGACACGAAACAGATTATTCTGGTAGCTGTTCTCGCT
ATATAAGACAATTTTTGAGATCATATCATGATCAAGACATCTAAAGGCATTCATTTTCGACTATATTCTT
TTTTACAAAAAATATAACAACCAGATATTTTAAGCTGATCCTAGATGCACAAAAAATAAATAAAAGTATA
AACCTACTTCGTAGGATACTTCGGGGTACTTTTTGTTCGGGGTTAGATGAGCATAACGCTTGTAGTTGAT
ATTTGAGATCCCCTATCATTGCAGGGTGACAGCGGAGCGGCTTCGCAGAGCTGCATTAACCAGGGCTTCG
GGCAGGCCAAAAACTACGGCACGCTCCGGCCACCCAGTCCGCCGGAGGACTCCGGTTCAGGGAGCGGCCA
ACTAGCCGAGAACCTCACCTATGCCTGGCACAATATGGACATCTTTGGGGCGGTCAATCAGCCGGGCTCC
GGATGGCGGCAGCTGGTCAACCGGACACGCGGACTATTCTGCAACGAGCGACACATACCGGCGCCCAGGA
AACATTTGCTCAAGAACGGTGAGTTTCTATTCGCAGTCGGCTGATCTGTGTGAAATCTTAATAAAGGGTC
CAATTACCAATTTGAAACTCAGTTTGCGGCGTGGCCTATCCGGGCGAACTTTTGGCCGTGATGGGCAGTT
CCGGTGCCGGAAAGACGACCCTGCTGAATGCCCTTGCCTTTCGATCGCCGCAGGGCATCCAAGTATCGCC
ATCCGGGATGCGACTGCTCAATGGCCAACCTGTGGACGCCAAGGAGATGCAGGCCAGGTGCGCCTATGTC
CAGCAGGATGACCTCTTTATCGGCTCCCTAACGGCCAGGGAACACCTGATTTTCCAGGCCATGGTGCGGA
TGCCACGACATCTGACCTATCGGCAGCGAGTGGCCCGCGTGGATCAGGTGATCCAGGAGCTTTCGCTCAG
CAAATGTCAGCACACGATCATCGGTGTGCCCGGCAGGGTGAAAGGTCTGTCCGGCGGAGAAAGGAAGCGT
CTGGCATTCGCCTCCGAGGCACTAACCGATCCGCCGCTTCTGATCTGCGATGAGCCCACCTCCGGACTGG
ACTCATTTACCGCCCACAGCGTCGTCCAGGTGCTGAAGAAGCTGTCGCAGAAGGGCAAGACCGTCATCCT
GACCATTCATCAGCCGTCTTCCGAGCTGTTTGAGCTCTTTGACAAGATCCTTCTGATGGCCGAGGGCAGG
GTAGCTTTCTTGGGCACTCCCAGCGAAGCCGTCGACTTCTTTTCCTAGTGAGTTCGATGTGTTTATTAAG
GGTATCTAGCATTACATTACATCTCAACTCCTATCCAGCGTGGGTGCCCAGTGTCCTACCAACTACAATC
CGGCGGACTTTTACGTACAGGTGTTGGCCGTTGTGCCCGGACGGGAGATCGAGTCCCGTGATCGGATCGC
CAAGATATGCGACAATTTTGCTATTAGCAAAGTAGCCCGGGATATGGAGCAGTTGTTGGCCACCAAAAAT
TTGGAGAAGCCACTGGAGCAGCCGGAGAATGGGTACACCTACAAGGCCACCTGGTTCATGCAGTTCCGGG
CGGTCCTGTGGCGATCCTGGCTGTCGGTGCTCAAGGAACCACTCCTCGTAAAAGTGCGACTTATTCAGAC
AACGGTGAGTGGTTCCAGTGGAAACAAATGATATAACGCTTACAATTCTTGGAAACAAATTCGCTAGATT
TTAGTTAGAATTGCCTGATTCCACACCCTTCTTAGTTTTTTTCAATGAGATGTATAGTTTATAGTTTTGC
AGAAAATAAATAAATTTCATTTAACTCGCGAACATGTTGAAGATATGAATATTAATGAGATGCGAGTAAC
ATTTTAATTTGCAGATGGTTGCCATCTTGATTGGCCTCATCTTTTTGGGCCAACAACTCACGCAAGTGGG
CGTGATGAATATCAACGGAGCCATCTTCCTCTTCCTGACCAACATGACCTTTCAAAACGTCTTTGCCACG
ATAAATGTAAGTCTTGTTTAGAATACATTTGCATATTAATAATTTACTAACTTTCTAATGAATCGATTCG
ATTTAGGTGTTCACCTCAGAGCTGCCAGTTTTTATGAGGGAGGCCCGAAGTCGACTTTATCGCTGTGACA
CATACTTTCTGGGCAAAACGATTGCCGAATTACCGCTTTTTCTCACAGTGCCACTGGTCTTCACGGCGAT
TGCCTATCCGATGATCGGACTGCGGGCCGGAGTGCTGCACTTCTTCAACTGCCTGGCGCTGGTCACTCTG
GTGGCCAATGTGTCAACGTCCTTCGGATATCTAATATCCTGCGCCAGCTCCTCGACCTCGATGGCGCTGT
CTGTGGGTCCGCCGGTTATCATACCATTCCTGCTCTTTGGCGGCTTCTTCTTGAACTCGGGCTCGGTGCC
AGTATACCTCAAATGGTTGTCGTACCTCTCATGGTTCCGTTACGCCAACGAGGGTCTGCTGATTAACCAA
TGGGCGGACGTGGAGCCGGGCGAAATTAGCTGCACATCGTCGAACACCACGTGCCCCAGTTCGGGCAAGG
TCATCCTGGAGACGCTTAACTTCTCCGCCGCCGATCTGCCGCTGGACTACGTGGGTCTGGCCATTCTCAT
CGTGAGCTTCCGGGTGCTCGCATATCTGGCTCTAAGACTTCGGGCCCGACGCAAGGAGTAGCCGACATAT
ATCCGAAATAACTGCTTGTTTTTTTTTTTTACCATTATTACCATCGTGTTTACTGTTTATTGCCCCCTCA
AAAAGCTAATGTAATTATATTTGTGCCAATAAAAACAAGATATGACCTATAGAATACAAGTATTTCCCCT
TCGAACATCCCCACAAGTAGACTTTGGATTTGTCTTCTAACCAAAAGACTTACACACCTGCATACCTTAC
ATCAAAAACTCGTTTATCGCTACATAAAACACCGGGATATATTTTTTATATACATACTTTTCAAATCGCG
CGCCCTCTTCATAATTCACCTCCACCACACCACGTTTCGTAGTTGCTCTTTCGCTGTCTCCCACCCGCTC
TCCGCAACACATTCACCTTTTGTTCGACGACCTTGGAGCGACTGTCGTTAGTTCCGCGCGATTCGGTTCG
CTCAAATGGTTCCGAGTGGTTCATTTCGTCTCAATAGAAATTAGTAATAAATATTTGTATGTACAATTTA
TTTGCTCCAATATATTTGTATATATTTCCCTCACAGCTATATTTATTCTAATTTAATATTATGACTTTTT
AAGGTAATTTTTTGTGACCTGTTCGGAGTGATTAGCGTTACAATTTGAACTGAAAGTGACATCCAGTGTT
TGTTCCTTGTGTAGATGCATCTCAAAAAAATGGTGGGCATAATAGTGTTGTTTATATATATCAAAAATAA
CAACTATAATAATAAGAATACATTTAATTTAGAAAATGCTTGGATTTCACTGGAACTAGGCTAGCATAAC
TTCGTATAATGTATGCTATACGAAGTTATGCTAGCGGATCCAAGCTTGCATGCCTGCAGGTCGGAGTACT
GTCCTCCGAGCGGAGTACTGTCCTCCGAGCGGAGTACTGTCCTCCGAGCGGAGTACTGTCCTCCGAGCGG
AGTACTGTCCTCCGAGCGGAGACTCTAGCGAGCGCCGGAGTATAAATAGAGGCGCTTCGTCTACGGAGCG
ACAATTCAATTCAAACAAGCAAAGTGAACACGTCGCTAAGCGAAAGCTAAGCAAATAAACAAGCGCAGCT
GAACAAGCTAAACAATCTGCAGTAAAGTGCAAGTTAAAGTGAATCAATTAAAAGTAACCAGCAACCAAGT
AAATCAACTGCAACTACTGAAATCTGCCAAGAAGTAATTATTGAATACAAGAAGAGAACTCTGAATAGGG
AATTGGGAATTCCAAAATGGGCGGTGGAGGGAGCCTGCGTCGCGCCACCCTGGTGGACGGCGGACTCGAG
TCCGGACTCAGATCTGGCAGCGGTGGAGGCGATATCATGGTGAGCAAGGGCGAGGAGCTGTTCACCGGGG
TGGTGCCCATCCTGGTCGAGCTGGACGGCGACGTAAACGGCCACAAGTTCAGCGTGTCCGGCGAGGGCGA
GGGCGATGCCACCTACGGCAAGCTGACCCTGAAGTTCATCTGCACCACCGGCAAGCTGCCCGTGCCCTGG
CCCACCCTCGTGACCACCCTGACCTACGGCGTGCAGTGCTTCAGCCGCTACCCCGACCACATGAAGCAGC
ACGACTTCTTCAAGTCCGCCATGCCCGAAGGCTACGTCCAGGAGCGCACCATCTTCTTCAAGGACGACGG
CAACTACAAGACCCGCGCCGAGGTGAAGTTCGAGGGCGACACCCTGGTGAACCGCATCGAGCTGAAGGGC
ATCGACTTCAAGGAGGACGGCAACATCCTGGGGCACAAGCTGGAGTACAACTACAACAGCCACAACGTCT
ATATCATGGCCGACAAGCAGAAGAACGGCATCAAGGCCAACTTCAAGATCCGCCACAACATCGAGGACGG
CAGCGTGCAGCTCGCCGACCACTACCAGCAGAACACCCCCATCGGCGACGGCCCCGTGCTGCTGCCCGAC
AACCACTACCTGAGCACCCAGTCCGCCCTGAGCAAAGACCCCAACGAGAAGCGCGATCACATGGTCCTGC
TGGAGTTCGTGACCGCCGCCGGGATCACTCTCGGCATGGACGAGCTGTACAAGGGATCCGGCAGTGCTGG
TGGTAGTGCTGGTGGTAGTGCTGGTGGTAGTGCTGGTGGCAGTGCTGGTGGTAGTGCTGGTGGTAGTGCT
GGTGGCTCTAGAGGAGAAATCGCAAAGAGTCTGAAAGAAATTGCAAAATCCTTGAAGGAAATAGCGTGGT
CACTGAAAGAAATTGCCAAGTCCCTCAAAGGGGGTACCGAGGGCAGAGGAAGTCTGCTAACATGCGGTGA
CGTCGAGGAGAATCCTGGCCCAAAGCTTGCCACCATGCATAAGTTTTCTCAAGAACAGATCGGCGAAAAC
ATTGTGTGCAGGGTCATTTGTACCACGGGTCAAATTCCCATCCGAGATTTGTCAGCTGATATTTCACAAG
TGCTTAAGGAAAAACGATCCATAAAGAAAGTTTGGACATTTGGTAGAAACCCAGCCTGTGACTATCATTT
AGGAAACATTTCAAGACTGTCAAATAAGCATTTCCAAATACTACTAGGAGAAGACGGTAACCTTTTATTG
AATGACATTTCCACTAATGGGACCTGGTTAAATGGGCAAAAAGTCGAGAAGAACAGCAATCAGTTACTGT
CTCAAGGTGATGAAATAACCGTTGGTGTAGGCGTGGAATCAGATATTTTATCTCTGGTCATTTTCATAAA
CGACAAATTTAAGCAGTGCCTCGAACAGAACAAAGTTGATCGCCTCGAGTCCGGACTCAGATCTGGCAGC
GGTGGAGGCGATATCATGGTGAGCAAGGGCGAGGAGCTGTTCACCGGGGTGGTGCCCATCCTGGTCGAGC
TGGACGGCGACGTAAACGGCCACAAGTTCAGCGTGTCCGGCGAGGGCGAGGGCGATGCCACCTACGGCAA
GCTGACCCTGAAGTTCATCTGCACCACCGGCAAGCTGCCCGTGCCCTGGCCCACCCTCGTGACCACCCTG
ACCTACGGCGTGCAGTGCTTCAGCCGCTACCCCGACCACATGAAGCAGCACGACTTCTTCAAGTCCGCCA
TGCCCGAAGGCTACGTCCAGGAGCGCACCATCTTCTTCAAGGACGACGGCAACTACAAGACCCGCGCCGA
GGTGAAGTTCGAGGGCGACACCCTGGTGAACCGCATCGAGCTGAAGGGCATCGACTTCAAGGAGGACGGC
AACATCCTGGGGCACAAGCTGGAGTACAACTACAACAGCCACAACGTCTATATCATGGCCGACAAGCAGA
AGAACGGCATCAAGGCCAACTTCAAGATCCGCCACAACATCGAGGACGGCAGCGTGCAGCTCGCCGACCA
CTACCAGCAGAACACCCCCATCGGCGACGGCCCCGTGCTGCTGCCCGACAACCACTACCTGAGCACCCAG
TCCGCCCTGAGCAAAGACCCCAACGAGAAGCGCGATCACATGGTCCTGCTGGAGTTCGTGACCGCCGCCG
GGATCACTCTCGGCATGGACGAGCTGTACAAGGGATCCGGCAGTGCTGGTGGTAGTGCTGGTGGTAGTGC
TGGTGGTAGTGCTGGTGGCAGTGCTGGTGGTAGTGCTGGTGGTAGTGCTGGTGGCTCTAGAACCTTGAGA
GAAATCGAGGAATTGTTGAGGAAAATCATTGAAGACAGCGTGCGCAGTGTGGCCGAGCTGGAGGACATTG
AGAAGTGGCTGAAGAAAATCTAAGAATTCGGGCCCGTTTAATCTAGAGGATCTTTGTGAAGGAACCTTAC
TTCTGTGGTGTGACATAATTGGACAAACTACCTACAGAGATTTAAAGCTCTAAGGTAAATATAAAATTTT
TAAGTGTATAATGTGTTAAACTACTGATTCTAATTGTTTGTGTATTTTAGATTCCAACCTATGGAACTGA
TGAATGGGAGCAGTGGTGGAATGCCTTTAATGAGGAAAACCTGTTTTGCTCAGAAGAAATGCCATCTAGT
GATGATGAGGCTACTGCTGACTCTCAACATTCTACTCCTCCAAAAAAGAAGAGAAAGGTAGAAGACCCCA
AGGACTTTCCTTCAGAATTGCTAAGTTTTTTGAGTCATGCTGTGTTTAGTAATAGAACTCTTGCTTGCTT
TGCTATTTACACCACAAAGGAAAAAGCTGCACTGCTATACAAGAAAATTATGGAAAAATATTTGATGTAT
AGTGCCTTGACTAGAGATCATAATCAGCCATACCACATTTGTAGAGGTTTTACTTGCTTTAAAAAACCTC
CCACACCTCCCCCTGAACCTGAAACATAAAATGAATGCAATTGTTGTTGTTAACTTGTTTATTGCAGCTT
ATAATGGTTACAAATAAAGCAATAGCATCACAAATTTCACAAATAAAGCATTTTTTTCACTGCATTCTAG
TTGTGGTTTGTCCAAACTCATCAATGTATCTTATCATGTCTGGATCCACTAGTGTCGACGATGTAGGTCA
CGGTCTCGAAGCCGCGGTGCGGGTGCCAGGGCGTGCCCTTGGGCTCCCCGGGCGCGTACTCCACCTCACC
CATCTGGTCCATCATGATGAACGGGTCGAGGTGGCGGTAGTTGATCCCGGCGAACGCGCGGCGCACCGGG
AAGCCCTCGCCCTCGAAACCGCTGGGCGCGGTGGTCACGGTGAGCACGGGACGTGCGACGGCGTCGGCGG
GTGCGGATACGCGGGGCAGCGTCAGCGGGTTCTCGACGGTCACGGCGGGCATGTCGACACTAGTTCTAGC
CAGCTTTTGTTCCCTTTAGTGAGGGTTAATTTCGAGCTTGGCGTAATCATGGTCATAGCTGTTTCCTGTG
TGAAATTGTTATCCGCTCACAATTCCACACAACATACGAGCCGGAAGCATAAAGTGTAAAGCCTGGGGTG
CCTAATGAGTGAGCTAACTCACATTAATTGCGTTGCGCTCACTGCCCGCTTTCCAGTCGGGAAACCTGTC
GTGCCAGCTGCATTAATGAATCGGCCAACGCGCGGGGAGAGGCGGTTTGCGTATTGGGCGCTCTTCCGCT
TCCTCGCTCACTGACTCGCTGCGCTCGGTCGTTCGGCTGCGGCGAGCGGTATCAGCTCACTCAAAGGCGG
TAATACGGTTATCCACAGAATCAGGGGATAACGCAGGAAAGAACATGTGAGCAAAAGGCCAGCAAAAGGC
CAGGAACCGTAAAAAGGCCGCGTTGCTGGCGTTTTTCCATAGGCTCCGCCCCCCTGACGAGCATCACAAA
AATCGACGCTCAAGTCAGAGGTGGCGAAACCCGACAGGACTATAAAGATACCAGGCGTTTCCCCCTGGAA
GCTCCCTCGTGCGCTCTCCTGTTCCGACCCTGCCGCTTACCGGATACCTGTCCGCCTTTCTCCCTTCGGG
AAGCGTGGCGCTTTCTCATAGCTCACGCTGTAGGTATCTCAGTTCGGTGTAGGTCGTTCGCTCCAAGCTG
GGCTGTGTGCACGAACCCCCCGTTCAGCCCGACCGCTGCGCCTTATCCGGTAACTATCGTCTTGAGTCCA
ACCCGGTAAGACACGACTTATCGCCACTGGCAGCAGCCACTGGTAACAGGATTAGCAGAGCGAGGTATGT
AGGCGGTGCTACAGAGTTCTTGAAGTGGTGGCCTAACTACGGCTACACTAGAAGGACAGTATTTGGTATC
TGCGCTCTGCTGAAGCCAGTTACCTTCGGAAAAAGAGTTGGTAGCTCTTGATCCGGCAAACAAACCACCG
CTGGTAGCGGTGGTTTTTTTGTTTGCAAGCAGCAGATTACGCGCAGAAAAAAAGGATCTCAAGAAGATCC
TTTGATCTTTTCTACGGGGTCTGACGCTCAGTGGAACGAAAACTCACGTTAAGGGATTTTGGTCATGAGA
TTATCAAAAAGGATCTTCACCTAGATCCTTTTAAATTAAAAATGAAGTTTTAAATCAATCTAAAGTATAT
ATGAGTAAACTTGGTCTGACAGTTACCAATGCTTAATCAGTGAGGCACCTATCTCAGCGATCTGTCTATT
TCGTTCATCCATAGTTGCCTGACTCCCCGTCGTGTAGATAACTACGATACGGGAGGGCTTACCATCTGGC
CCCAGTGCTGCAATGATACCGCGAGACCCACGCTCACCGGCTCCAGATTTATCAGCAATAAACCAGCCAG
CCGGAAGGGCCGAGCGCAGAAGTGGTCCTGCAACTTTATCCGCCTCCATCCAGTCTATTAATTGTTGCCG
GGAAGCTAGAGTAAGTAGTTCGCCAGTTAATAGTTTGCGCAACGTTGTTGCCATTGCTACAGGCATCGTG
GTGTCACGCTCGTCGTTTGGTATGGCTTCATTCAGCTCCGGTTCCCAACGATCAAGGCGAGTTACATGAT
CCCCCATGTTGTGCAAAAAAGCGGTTAGCTCCTTCGGTCCTCCGATCGTTGTCAGAAGTAAGTTGGCCGC
AGTGTTATCACTCATGGTTATGGCAGCACTGCATAATTCTCTTACTGTCATGCCATCCGTAAGATGCTTT
TCTGTGACTGGTGAGTACTCAACCAAGTCATTCTGAGAATAGTGTATGCGGCGACCGAGTTGCTCTTGCC
CGGCGTCAATACGGGATAATACCGCGCCACATAGCAGAACTTTAAAAGTGCTCATCATTGGAAAACGTTC
TTCGGGGCGAAAACTCTCAAGGATCTTACCGCTGTTGAGATCCAGTTCGATGTAACCCACTCGTGCACCC
AACTGATCTTCAGCATCTTTTACTTTCACCAGCGTTTCTGGGTGAGCAAAAACAGGAAGGCAAAATGCCG
CAAAAAAGGGAATAAGGGCGACACGGAAATGTTGAATACTCATACTCTTCCTTTTTCAATATTATTGAAG
CATTTATCAGGGTTATTGTCTCATGAGCGGATACATATTTGAATGTATTTAGAAAAATAAACAAATAGGG
GTTCCGCGCACATTTCCCCGAAAAGTGCCAC
