Features (pLannotate 1.2.2; 26 found; start..end, strand, type, name):
    745..1194    +  CDS            RAD53 (fragment): RAD53_YEAST - Also known as MEC2, SAD1, SPK1. Experimental evidence at protein level: Swiss-Prot protein existence level 1. Controls S-phase checkpoint as well as G1 and G2 DNA damage checkpoints. Phosphorylates proteins on serine, threonine, and tyrosine. Prevents entry into anaphase and mitotic exit after DNA damage via regulation of the Polo kinase CDC5. Seems to be involved in the phosphorylation of RPH1. From Saccharomyces cerevisiae (strain ATCC 204508 / S288c) (Baker's yeast).
   1210..1926    +  CDS            EGFP: EGFP is a basic (constitutively fluorescent) green fluorescent protein published in 1996, derived from Aequorea victoria. It is reported to be a rapidly-maturing weak dimer with moderate acid sensitivity.
   2153..2227    +  CDS            small t antigen (fragment): SV40 (simian virus 40) small t antigen
   2229..2294    +  intron         small t intron: SV40 (simian virus 40) small t antigen intron
   2424..2444    +  CDS            SV40 NLS: nuclear localization signal of SV40 (simian virus 40) large T antigen
   2451..2585    +  CDS            LT_POVHA (fragment): Protein inferred from homology: Swiss-Prot protein existence level 3. Isoform large T antigen is a key early protein essential for both driving viral replication and inducing cellular transformation. Plays a role in viral genome replication by driving entry of quiescent cells into the cell cycle and by autoregulating the synthesis of viral early mRNA. Displays highly oncogenic activities by corrupting the host cellular checkpoint mechanisms that guard cell division and the transcription, replication, and repair of DNA. Participates in the modulation of cellular gene expression preceeding viral
   2610..2693    +  CDS            large T antigen (fragment): large T antigen from SV40 (simian virus 40)
   2716..2850    +  polyA_signal   SV40 poly(A) signal: SV40 polyadenylation signal
   2879..2948    +  protein_bind   attB: attB site for the φC31 integrase (Groth et al., 2000) phage φC31 integrase
   3167..3185    -  promoter       T3 promoter: promoter for bacteriophage T3 RNA polymerase
   3228..3250    -  protein_bind   lac operator (fragment): The lac repressor binds to the lac operator to inhibit transcription in E. coli. This inhibition can be relieved by adding lactose or isopropyl-β-D-thiogalactopyranoside (IPTG). lac repressor encoded by lacI
   3254..3284    -  promoter       lac promoter: promoter for the E. coli lac operon
   3299..3320    -  protein_bind   CAP binding site: CAP binding activates transcription in the presence of cAMP. E. coli catabolite activator protein
   3333..3425    -  CDS            lacI (fragment): lac repressor; lacI; The lac repressor binds to the lac operator to inhibit transcription in E. coli. This inhibition can be relieved by adding lactose or isopropyl-β-D-thiogalactopyranoside (IPTG).
   3608..4196    -  rep_origin     ori: high-copy-number ColE1/pMB1/pBR322/pUC origin of replication
   4367..5227    -  CDS            AmpR: β-lactamase; bla; confers resistance to ampicillin, carbenicillin, and related antibiotics
   5228..5332    -  promoter       AmpR promoter: bla
   5385..5813    -  rep_origin     f1 ori (sequence partly withheld): f1 bacteriophage origin of replication; arrow indicates direction of (+) strand synthesis
   5818..5975    -  CDS            lacZα (fragment): LacZα fragment of β-galactosidase; lacZ fragment
   5978..5996    +  promoter       T7 promoter: promoter for bacteriophage T7 RNA polymerase
   6021..10140   +  gene           mini-white: white; This modified version of the white gene lacks part of the first intron.
  10147..10180   -  protein_bind   loxP: Cre-mediated recombination occurs in the 8-bp core sequence (GCATACAT). Cre recombinase
  10193..10214   -  misc_feature   MCS (fragment): pUC18/19 multiple cloning site
  10213..10307   +  protein_bind   5X UAS: five tandem copies of the "ScaI site" 17-mer CGGAGTACTGTCCTCCG, an upstream activating sequence (UAS) that efficiently binds yeast Gal4 (Webster et al., 1988; Pfeiffer et al., 2010) GAL4
  10326..10564   +  promoter       hsp70 promoter: Drosophila melanogaster hsp70Bb promoter
  10678..477     +  CDS            EGFP (across the origin): EGFP is a basic (constitutively fluorescent) green fluorescent protein published in 1996, derived from Aequorea victoria. It is reported to be a rapidly-maturing weak dimer with moderate acid sensitivity.
>Addgene plasmid #106922 | pUASattB-PKA-SPARK | addgene full sequence | sequence record 205451 | Addgene NGS Result
CAGCACGACTTCTTCAAGTCCGCCATGCCCGAAGGCTACGTCCAGGAGCGCACCATCTTCTTCAAGGACG
ACGGCAACTACAAGACCCGCGCCGAGGTGAAGTTCGAGGGCGACACCCTGGTGAACCGCATCGAGCTGAA
GGGCATCGACTTCAAGGAGGACGGCAACATCCTGGGGCACAAGCTGGAGTACAACTACAACAGCCACAAC
GTCTATATCATGGCCGACAAGCAGAAGAACGGCATCAAGGCCAACTTCAAGATCCGCCACAACATCGAGG
ACGGCAGCGTGCAGCTCGCCGACCACTACCAGCAGAACACCCCCATCGGCGACGGCCCCGTGCTGCTGCC
CGACAACCACTACCTGAGCACCCAGTCCGCCCTGAGCAAAGACCCCAACGAGAAGCGCGATCACATGGTC
CTGCTGGAGTTCGTGACCGCCGCCGGGATCACTCTCGGCATGGACGAGCTGTACAAGGGATCCGGCAGTG
CTGGTGGTAGTGCTGGTGGTAGTGCTGGTGGTAGTGCTGGTGGCAGTGCTGGTGGTAGTGCTGGTGGTAG
TGCTGGTGGCTCTAGAGGAGAAATCGCAAAGAGTCTGAAAGAAATTGCAAAATCCTTGAAGGAAATAGCG
TGGTCACTGAAAGAAATTGCCAAGTCCCTCAAAGGGGGTACCGAGGGCAGAGGAAGTCTGCTAACATGCG
GTGACGTCGAGGAGAATCCTGGCCCAAAGCTTGCCACCATGCATAAGTTTTCTCAAGAACAGATCGGCGA
AAACATTGTGTGCAGGGTCATTTGTACCACGGGTCAAATTCCCATCCGAGATTTGTCAGCTGATATTTCA
CAAGTGCTTAAGGAAAAACGATCCATAAAGAAAGTTTGGACATTTGGTAGAAACCCAGCCTGTGACTATC
ATTTAGGAAACATTTCAAGACTGTCAAATAAGCATTTCCAAATACTACTAGGAGAAGACGGTAACCTTTT
ATTGAATGACATTTCCACTAATGGGACCTGGTTAAATGGGCAAAAAGTCGAGAAGAACAGCAATCAGTTA
CTGTCTCAAGGTGATGAAATAACCGTTGGTGTAGGCGTGGAATCAGATATTTTATCTCTGGTCATTTTCA
TAAACGACAAATTTAAGCAGTGCCTCGAACAGAACAAAGTTGATCGCCTCGAGTCCGGACTCAGATCTGG
CAGCGGTGGAGGCGATATCATGGTGAGCAAGGGCGAGGAGCTGTTCACCGGGGTGGTGCCCATCCTGGTC
GAGCTGGACGGCGACGTAAACGGCCACAAGTTCAGCGTGTCCGGCGAGGGCGAGGGCGATGCCACCTACG
GCAAGCTGACCCTGAAGTTCATCTGCACCACCGGCAAGCTGCCCGTGCCCTGGCCCACCCTCGTGACCAC
CCTGACCTACGGCGTGCAGTGCTTCAGCCGCTACCCCGACCACATGAAGCAGCACGACTTCTTCAAGTCC
GCCATGCCCGAAGGCTACGTCCAGGAGCGCACCATCTTCTTCAAGGACGACGGCAACTACAAGACCCGCG
CCGAGGTGAAGTTCGAGGGCGACACCCTGGTGAACCGCATCGAGCTGAAGGGCATCGACTTCAAGGAGGA
CGGCAACATCCTGGGGCACAAGCTGGAGTACAACTACAACAGCCACAACGTCTATATCATGGCCGACAAG
CAGAAGAACGGCATCAAGGCCAACTTCAAGATCCGCCACAACATCGAGGACGGCAGCGTGCAGCTCGCCG
ACCACTACCAGCAGAACACCCCCATCGGCGACGGCCCCGTGCTGCTGCCCGACAACCACTACCTGAGCAC
CCAGTCCGCCCTGAGCAAAGACCCCAACGAGAAGCGCGATCACATGGTCCTGCTGGAGTTCGTGACCGCC
GCCGGGATCACTCTCGGCATGGACGAGCTGTACAAGGGATCCGGCAGTGCTGGTGGTAGTGCTGGTGGTA
GTGCTGGTGGTAGTGCTGGTGGCAGTGCTGGTGGTAGTGCTGGTGGTAGTGCTGGTGGCTCTAGAACCTT
GAGAGAAATCGAGGAATTGTTGAGGAAAATCATTGAAGACAGCGTGCGCAGTGTGGCCGAGCTGGAGGAC
ATTGAGAAGTGGCTGAAGAAAATCTAAGAATTCGGGCCCGTTTAATCTAGAGGATCTTTGTGAAGGAACC
TTACTTCTGTGGTGTGACATAATTGGACAAACTACCTACAGAGATTTAAAGCTCTAAGGTAAATATAAAA
TTTTTAAGTGTATAATGTGTTAAACTACTGATTCTAATTGTTTGTGTATTTTAGATTCCAACCTATGGAA
CTGATGAATGGGAGCAGTGGTGGAATGCCTTTAATGAGGAAAACCTGTTTTGCTCAGAAGAAATGCCATC
TAGTGATGATGAGGCTACTGCTGACTCTCAACATTCTACTCCTCCAAAAAAGAAGAGAAAGGTAGAAGAC
CCCAAGGACTTTCCTTCAGAATTGCTAAGTTTTTTGAGTCATGCTGTGTTTAGTAATAGAACTCTTGCTT
GCTTTGCTATTTACACCACAAAGGAAAAAGCTGCACTGCTATACAAGAAAATTATGGAAAAATATTTGAT
GTATAGTGCCTTGACTAGAGATCATAATCAGCCATACCACATTTGTAGAGGTTTTACTTGCTTTAAAAAA
CCTCCCACACCTCCCCCTGAACCTGAAACATAAAATGAATGCAATTGTTGTTGTTAACTTGTTTATTGCA
GCTTATAATGGTTACAAATAAAGCAATAGCATCACAAATTTCACAAATAAAGCATTTTTTTCACTGCATT
CTAGTTGTGGTTTGTCCAAACTCATCAATGTATCTTATCATGTCTGGATCCACTAGTGTCGACGATGTAG
GTCACGGTCTCGAAGCCGCGGTGCGGGTGCCAGGGCGTGCCCTTGGGCTCCCCGGGCGCGTACTCCACCT
CACCCATCTGGTCCATCATGATGAACGGGTCGAGGTGGCGGTAGTTGATCCCGGCGAACGCGCGGCGCAC
CGGGAAGCCCTCGCCCTCGAAACCGCTGGGCGCGGTGGTCACGGTGAGCACGGGACGTGCGACGGCGTCG
GCGGGTGCGGATACGCGGGGCAGCGTCAGCGGGTTCTCGACGGTCACGGCGGGCATGTCGACACTAGTTC
TAGCCAGCTTTTGTTCCCTTTAGTGAGGGTTAATTTCGAGCTTGGCGTAATCATGGTCATAGCTGTTTCC
TGTGTGAAATTGTTATCCGCTCACAATTCCACACAACATACGAGCCGGAAGCATAAAGTGTAAAGCCTGG
GGTGCCTAATGAGTGAGCTAACTCACATTAATTGCGTTGCGCTCACTGCCCGCTTTCCAGTCGGGAAACC
TGTCGTGCCAGCTGCATTAATGAATCGGCCAACGCGCGGGGAGAGGCGGTTTGCGTATTGGGCGCTCTTC
CGCTTCCTCGCTCACTGACTCGCTGCGCTCGGTCGTTCGGCTGCGGCGAGCGGTATCAGCTCACTCAAAG
GCGGTAATACGGTTATCCACAGAATCAGGGGATAACGCAGGAAAGAACATGTGAGCAAAAGGCCAGCAAA
AGGCCAGGAACCGTAAAAAGGCCGCGTTGCTGGCGTTTTTCCATAGGCTCCGCCCCCCTGACGAGCATCA
CAAAAATCGACGCTCAAGTCAGAGGTGGCGAAACCCGACAGGACTATAAAGATACCAGGCGTTTCCCCCT
GGAAGCTCCCTCGTGCGCTCTCCTGTTCCGACCCTGCCGCTTACCGGATACCTGTCCGCCTTTCTCCCTT
CGGGAAGCGTGGCGCTTTCTCATAGCTCACGCTGTAGGTATCTCAGTTCGGTGTAGGTCGTTCGCTCCAA
GCTGGGCTGTGTGCACGAACCCCCCGTTCAGCCCGACCGCTGCGCCTTATCCGGTAACTATCGTCTTGAG
TCCAACCCGGTAAGACACGACTTATCGCCACTGGCAGCAGCCACTGGTAACAGGATTAGCAGAGCGAGGT
ATGTAGGCGGTGCTACAGAGTTCTTGAAGTGGTGGCCTAACTACGGCTACACTAGAAGAACAGTATTTGG
TATCTGCGCTCTGCTGAAGCCAGTTACCTTCGGAAAAAGAGTTGGTAGCTCTTGATCCGGCAAACAAACC
ACCGCTGGTAGCGGTGGTTTTTTTGTTTGCAAGCAGCAGATTACGCGCAGAAAAAAAGGATCTCAAGAAG
ATCCTTTGATCTTTTCTACGGGGTCTGACGCTCAGTGGAACGAAAACTCACGTTAAGGGATTTTGGTCAT
GAGATTATCAAAAAGGATCTTCACCTAGATCCTTTTAAATTAAAAATGAAGTTTTAAATCAATCTAAAGT
ATATATGAGTAAACTTGGTCTGACAGTTACCAATGCTTAATCAGTGAGGCACCTATCTCAGCGATCTGTC
TATTTCGTTCATCCATAGTTGCCTGACTCCCCGTCGTGTAGATAACTACGATACGGGAGGGCTTACCATC
TGGCCCCAGTGCTGCAATGATACCGCGAGACCCACGCTCACCGGCTCCAGATTTATCAGCAATAAACCAG
CCAGCCGGAAGGGCCGAGCGCAGAAGTGGTCCTGCAACTTTATCCGCCTCCATCCAGTCTATTAATTGTT
GCCGGGAAGCTAGAGTAAGTAGTTCGCCAGTTAATAGTTTGCGCAACGTTGTTGCCATTGCTACAGGCAT
CGTGGTGTCACGCTCGTCGTTTGGTATGGCTTCATTCAGCTCCGGTTCCCAACGATCAAGGCGAGTTACA
TGATCCCCCATGTTGTGCAAAAAAGCGGTTAGCTCCTTCGGTCCTCCGATCGTTGTCAGAAGTAAGTTGG
CCGCAGTGTTATCACTCATGGTTATGGCAGCACTGCATAATTCTCTTACTGTCATGCCATCCGTAAGATG
CTTTTCTGTGACTGGTGAGTACTCAACCAAGTCATTCTGAGAATAGTGTATGCGGCGACCGAGTTGCTCT
TGCCCGGCGTCAATACGGGATAATACCGCGCCACATAGCAGAACTTTAAAAGTGCTCATCATTGGAAAAC
GTTCTTCGGGGCGAAAACTCTCAAGGATCTTACCGCTGTTGAGATCCAGTTCGATGTAACCCACTCGTGC
ACCCAACTGATCTTCAGCATCTTTTACTTTCACCAGCGTTTCTGGGTGAGCAAAAACAGGAAGGCAAAAT
GCCGCAAAAAAGGGAATAAGGGCGACACGGAAATGTTGAATACTCATACTCTTCCTTTTTCAATATTATT
GAAGCATTTATCAGGGTTATTGTCTCATGAGCGGATACATATTTGAATGTATTTAGAAAAATAAACAAAT
AGGGGTTCCGCGCACATTTCCCCGAAAAGTGCCACCTAAATTGTAAGCGTTAATATTTTGTTAAAATTCG
CGTTAAATTTTTGTTAAATCAGCTCATTTTTTAACCAATAGGCCGAAATCGGCAAAATCCCTTATAAATC
AAAAGAATAGACCGAGATAGGGT
[37 nt withheld, positions 5484-5520]
AAAGAACGTGGACTCCAACGTCAAAGG
[49 nt withheld, positions 5548-5596]
T
[91 nt withheld, positions 5598-5688]
G
[124 nt withheld, positions 5690-5813]
CCCATTCGCCATTCAGGCTGCGCAACTGTTGGGAAGGGCGATCGGTGCGGGCCTCTTCGCTATTACGCCA
GCTGGCGAAAGGGGGATGTGCTGCAAGGCGATTAAGTTGGGTAACGCCAGGGTTTTCCCAGTCACGACGT
TGTAAAACGACGGCCAGTGAATTGTAATACGACTCACTATAGGGCGAATTGGGTACGTACCGGGCCCCTA
GTATGTATGTAAGTTAATAAAACCCATTTTTGCGGAAAGTAGATAAAAAAAACATTTTTTTTTTTTACTG
CACTGGATATCATTGAACTTATCTGATCAGTTTTAAATTTACTTCGATCCAAGGGTATTTGATGTACCAG
GTTCTTTCGATTACCTCTCACTCAAAATGACATTCCACTCAAAGTCAGCGCTGTTTGCCTCCTTCTCTGT
CCACAGAAATATCGCCGTCTCTTTCGCCGCTGCGTCCGCTATCTCTTTCGCCACCGTTTGTAGCGTTACG
TAGCGTCAATGTCCGCCTTCAGTTGCATTTTGTCAGCGGTTTCGTGACGAAGCTCCAAGCGGTTTACGCC
ATCAATTAAACACAAAGTGCTGTGCCAAAACTCCTCTCGCTTCTTATTTTTGTTTGTTTTTTGAGTGATT
GGGGTGGTGATTGGTTTTGGGTGGGTAAGCAGGGGAAAGTGTGAAAAATCCCGGCAATGGGCCAAGAGGA
TCAGGAGCTATTAATTCGCGGAGGCAGCAAACACCCATCTGCCGAGCATCTGAACAATGTGAGTAGTACA
TGTGCATACATCTTAAGTTCACTTGATCTATAGGAACTGCGATTGCAACATCAAATTGTCTGCGGCGTGA
GAACTGCGACCCACAAAAATCCCAAACCGCAATTGCACAAACAAATAGTGACACGAAACAGATTATTCTG
GTAGCTGTTCTCGCTATATAAGACAATTTTTGAGATCATATCATGATCAAGACATCTAAAGGCATTCATT
TTCGACTATATTCTTTTTTACAAAAAATATAACAACCAGATATTTTAAGCTGATCCTAGATGCACAAAAA
ATAAATAAAAGTATAAACCTACTTCGTAGGATACTTCGGGGTACTTTTTGTTCGGGGTTAGATGAGCATA
ACGCTTGTAGTTGATATTTGAGATCCCCTATCATTGCAGGGTGACAGCGGAGCGGCTTCGCAGAGCTGCA
TTAACCAGGGCTTCGGGCAGGCCAAAAACTACGGCACGCTCCGGCCACCCAGTCCGCCGGAGGACTCCGG
TTCAGGGAGCGGCCAACTAGCCGAGAACCTCACCTATGCCTGGCACAATATGGACATCTTTGGGGCGGTC
AATCAGCCGGGCTCCGGATGGCGGCAGCTGGTCAACCGGACACGCGGACTATTCTGCAACGAGCGACACA
TACCGGCGCCCAGGAAACATTTGCTCAAGAACGGTGAGTTTCTATTCGCAGTCGGCTGATCTGTGTGAAA
TCTTAATAAAGGGTCCAATTACCAATTTGAAACTCAGTTTGCGGCGTGGCCTATCCGGGCGAACTTTTGG
CCGTGATGGGCAGTTCCGGTGCCGGAAAGACGACCCTGCTGAATGCCCTTGCCTTTCGATCGCCGCAGGG
CATCCAAGTATCGCCATCCGGGATGCGACTGCTCAATGGCCAACCTGTGGACGCCAAGGAGATGCAGGCC
AGGTGCGCCTATGTCCAGCAGGATGACCTCTTTATCGGCTCCCTAACGGCCAGGGAACACCTGATTTTCC
AAGCCATGGTGCGGATGCCACGACATCTGACCTATCGGCAGCGAGTGGCCCGCGTGGATCAGGTGATCCA
GGAGCTTTCGCTCAGCAAATGTCAGCACACGATCATCGGTGTGCCCGGCAGGGTGAAAGGTCTGTCCGGC
GGAGAAAGGAAGCGTCTGGCATTCGCCTCCGAGGCTCTAACCGATCCGCCGCTTCTGATCTGCGATGAGC
CCACCTCCGGACTGGACTCCTTTACCGCCCACAGCGTCGTCCAGGTGCTGAAGAAGCTGTCGCAGAAGGG
CAAGACCGTCATCCTGACCATTCATCAGCCGTCTTCCGAGCTGTTTGAGCTCTTTGACAAGATCCTTCTG
ATGGCCGAGGGCAGGGTAGCTTTCTTGGGCACTCCCAGCGAAGCCGTCGACTTCTTTTCCTAGTGAGTTC
GATGTGTTTATTAAGGGTATCTAGTATTACATAACATCTCAACTCCTATCCAGCGTGGGTGCCCAGTGTC
CTACCAACTACAATCCGGCGGACTTTTACGTACAGGTGTTGGCCGTTGTGCCCGGACGGGAGATCGAGTC
CCGTGATCGGATCGCCAAGATATGCGACAATTTTGCCATTAGCAAAGTAGCCCGGGATATGGAGCAGTTG
TTGGCCACCAAAAATCTGGAGAAGCCACTGGAGCAGCCGGAGAATGGGTACACCTACAAGGCCACCTGGT
TCATGCAGTTCCGGGCGGTCCTGTGGCGATCCTGGCTGTCGGTGCTCAAGGAACCACTCCTCGTAAAAGT
GCGACTTATTCAGACAACGGTGAGTGGTTCCAGTGGAAACAAATGATATAACGCTTACAATTCTTGGAAA
CAAATTCGCTAGATTTTAGATAGAATTGCCTGATTCCACACCCTTCTTAGTTTTTTTCAATGAGATGTAT
AGTTTATAGTTTTGCAGAAGATAAATAAATTTCATTTAACTCGCGAATATTAATGAGATGCGAGTAACAT
TTTAATTTGCAGATGGTTGCCATCTTGATTGGCCTCATCTTTTTGGGCCAACAACTCACGCAAGTGGGTG
TGATGAATATCAACGGAGCCATCTTCCTCTTCCTGACCAACATGACCTTTCAAAACGTCTTTGCCACGAT
AAATGTAAGTCATGTTTAGAATACATTTGCATTTCAATAATTTACTAACTTTCTAATGAATCGATTCGAT
TTAGGTGTTCACCTCAGAGCTGCCAGTTTTTATGAGGGAGGCCCGAAGTCGACTTTATCGCTGTGACACA
TACTTTCTGGGCAAAACGATTGCCGAATTGCCGCTTTTTCTCACAGTGCCACTGGTCTTCACGGCGATTG
CCTATCCGATGATCGGACTGCGGGCCGGAGTGCTGCACTTCTTCAACTGCCTGGCGCTGGTCACTCTGGT
GGCCAATGTGTCAACGTCCTTCGGATATCTAATATCCTGCGCCAGCTCCTCGACCTCGATGGCGCTGTCT
GTGGGTCCGCCGGTTATCATACCATTCCTGCTCTTTGGCGGCTTCTTCTTGAACTCGGGCTCGGTGCCAG
TATACCTCAAATGGTTGTCGTACCTCTCATGGTTCCGTTACGCCAACGAGGGTCTGCTGATTAACCAATG
GGCGGACGTGGAGCCGGGCGAAATTAGCTGCACATCGTCGAACACCACGTGCCCCAGTTCGGGCAAGGTC
ATCCTGGAGACGCTTAACTTCTCCGCCGCCGATCTGCCGCTGGACTACGTGGGTCTGGCCATTCTCATCG
TGAGCTTCCGGGTGCTCGCATATCTGGCTCTAAGACTTCGGGCCCGACGCAAGGAGTAGCCGACATATAT
CCGAAATAACTGCTTGTTTTTTTTTTTTACCATTATTACCATCGTGTTTACTGTTTATTGCCCCCTCAAA
AAGCTAATGTAATTATATTTGTGCCAATAAAAACAAGATATGACCTATAGAATACAAGTATTTCCCCTTC
GAACATCCCCACAAGTAGACTTTGGATTTGTCTTCTAACCAAAAGACTTACACACCTGCATACCTTACAT
CAAAAACTCGTTTATCGCTACATAAAACACCGGGATATATTTTTTATATACATACTTTTCAAATCGCGCG
CCCTCTTCATAATTCACCTCCACCACACCACGTTTCGTAGTTGCTCTTTCGCTGTCTCCCACCCGCTCTC
CGCAACACATTCACCTTTTGTTCGACGACCTTGGAGCGACTGTCGTTAGTTCCGCGCGATTCGGTTCGCT
CAAATGGTTCCGAGTGGTTCATTTCGTCTCAATAGAAATTAGTAATAAATATTTGTATGTACAATTTATT
TGCTCCAATATATTTGTATATATTTCCCTCACAGCTATATTTATTCTAATTTAATATTATGACTTTTTAA
GGTAATTTTTTGTGACCTGTTCGGAGTGATTAGCGTTACAATTTGAACTGAAAGTGACATCCAGTGTTTG
TTCCTTGTGTAGATGCATCTCAAAAAAATGGTGGGCATAATAGTGTTGTTTATATATATCAAAAATAACA
ACTATAATAATAAGAATACATTTAATTTAGAAAATGCTTGGATTTCACTGGAACTAGGCTAGCATAACTT
CGTATAATGTATGCTATACGAAGTTATGCTAGCGGATCCAAGCTTGCATGCCTGCAGGTCGGAGTACTGT
CCTCCGAGCGGAGTACTGTCCTCCGAGCGGAGTACTGTCCTCCGAGCGGAGTACTGTCCTCCGAGCGGAG
TACTGTCCTCCGAGCGGAGACTCTAGCGAGCGCCGGAGTATAAATAGAGGCGCTTCGTCTACGGAGCGAC
AATTCAATTCAAACAAGCAAAGTGAACACGTCGCTAAGCGAAAGCTAAGCAAATAAACAAGCGCAGCTGA
ACAAGCTAAACAATCTGCAGTAAAGTGCAAGTTAAAGTGAATCAATTAAAAGTAACCAGCAACCAAGTAA
ATCAACTGCAACTACTGAAATCTGCCAAGAAGTAATTATTGAATACAAGAAGAGAACTCTGAATAGGGAA
TTGGGAATTCCAAAATGGGCGGTGGAGGGAGCCTGCGTCGCGCCACCCTGGTGGACGGCGGACTCGAGTC
CGGACTCAGATCTGGCAGCGGTGGAGGCGATATCATGGTGAGCAAGGGCGAGGAGCTGTTCACCGGGGTG
GTGCCCATCCTGGTCGAGCTGGACGGCGACGTAAACGGCCACAAGTTCAGCGTGTCCGGCGAGGGCGAGG
GCGATGCCACCTACGGCAAGCTGACCCTGAAGTTCATCTGCACCACCGGCAAGCTGCCCGTGCCCTGGCC
CACCCTCGTGACCACCCTGACCTACGGCGTGCAGTGCTTCAGCCGCTACCCCGACCACATGAAG
